>Addgene plasmid #27264 | pGST-Sp1 | addgene partial sequence | sequence record 33537 | 27264 with pGEX5'
TCAATCGGACTGGTTCCGCGTGGATCCCCGGGGATCAATTCCGGCGGACAGGGAGGGGGGACAGGTGAGC
TTGACCTCACAGCCACACAACTTTCACAGGGTGCCAATGGCTGGCAGATCATCTCTTCCTCCTCTGGGGC
TACCCCTACCTCAAAGGAACAGAGTGGCAGCAGTACCAATGGCAGCAATGGCAGTGAGTCTTCCAAGAAT
CGCACAGTCTCTGGTGGGCAGTATGTTGTGGCTGCCGCTCCCAACTTACAGAACCAGCAAGTTCTGACAG
GACTACCTGGAGTGATGCCTAATATTCAGTATCAAGTAATCCCACAGTTCCAGACCGTTGATGGGCAACA
GCTGCAGTTTGCTGCCACTGGGGCCCAAGTGCAGCAGGATGGTTCTGGTCAAATACAGATCATACCAGGT
GCAAACCAACAGATTATCACAAATCGAGGAAGTGGAGGCAACATCATTGCTGCTATGCCAAACCTACTCC
AGCAGGCTGTCCCCCTCCAAGGCCTGGCTAATAATGTACTCTCAGGACAGACTCAGTATGTGACCAATGT
ACCAGTGGCCCTGAATGGGAACATCACCTTGCTACCTGTCAACAGCGTTTCTGCAGCTACCTTGACTCCC
AGCTCTCAGGCAGTCACGATCAGCAGCTCTGGGTCCCAGGAGAGTGGCTCACAGCCTGTCACCTCAGGGA
CTACCATCAGTTCTGCCAGCTTGGTATCATCACAAGCCAGTTCCAGCTCCTTTTTCACCAATGCCAATAG
CTACTCAACTACTACTACCACCAGCAACATGGGAATTATGAACTTTACTACCAGTGG
