[The description below was written by a language model from this plasmid's Addgene catalogue record.]
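Description:
pGST-Sp1 is a bacterial expression plasmid built on the pGEX-2TK backbone, designed to produce a portion of the human transcription factor Sp1 as a glutathione S-transferase fusion protein in E. coli. It is maintained as a high-copy plasmid under ampicillin selection. No feature table accompanies the record, so the promoter, origin and other backbone elements are not listed explicitly. pGEX-series vectors generally drive the GST fusion from an IPTG-inducible tac promoter with a lacI repressor gene on the plasmid, and the 2TK variant is generally known for carrying a thrombin cleavage site and a protein kinase recognition site between GST and the insert, which allows tag removal or in vitro radiolabelling of the purified protein.

The insert encodes amino acids 83–621 of human Sp1, fused in frame downstream of the backbone-encoded N-terminal GST. It was cloned by restriction digestion, with an XbaI site retained at the 5′ junction and the SmaI site destroyed at the 3′ junction. The recorded insert size of 538 bp does not fit a fragment spanning roughly 539 residues, which would need about 1.6 kb of coding sequence. The figure more likely reflects the length in amino acids than in base pairs, though the record does not resolve this.

The associated publication concerns the interaction between the v-Rel oncoprotein and Sp1. This suggests the construct was used to purify GST-Sp1 on glutathione resin for in vitro protein–protein binding (pull-down) assays, and it would suit similar studies of Sp1 binding partners.
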