Addgene plasmid #27264: pGST-Sp1
Depositing lab: Thomas Gilmore. Depositing organization: Boston University Main Campus. Publication: Interaction of the v-Rel oncoprotein with cellular transcription factor Sp1. Sif S, Gilmore TD. J Virol. 1994 Nov . 68(11):7131-8. PubMed 7933095.
Backbone
  Vector backbone: pGEX-2TK
  Backbone manufacturer: Amersham
  Vector type: Bacterial Expression
Growth in bacteria
  Bacterial resistance: Ampicillin, 100 μg/mL
  Growth temperature: 37°C
  Growth strain: DH5alpha
  Copy number: High Copy
Gene/Insert
  Gene/Insert name: Sp1
  Species: H. sapiens (human)
  Insert size (bp): 538
  Mutation: aa 83-621
  Entrez Gene: SP1
  Tag / fusion protein: GST (N terminal on backbone)
  Cloning method: Restriction Enzyme; 5′ cloning site XbaI (not destroyed); 3′ cloning site SmaI (destroyed during cloning)
  Sequencing primers: 5′ pGEX5'; 3′ pGEX3'
Terms and licenses: Academic/Nonprofit Terms; Industry Terms: Not Available to Industry
How to cite: pGST-Sp1 was a gift from Thomas Gilmore (Addgene plasmid # 27264 ; http://n2t.net/addgene:27264 ; RRID:Addgene_27264)
